>Addgene plasmid #68053 | pcDNA3.1dsRluc | addgene partial sequence | sequence record 121450 | SV40pro-F 5'-TATTTATGCAGAGGCCGAGG-3'
AGAGTAGTGAGGAGGCTTTTTTGGAGGCCTAGGCTTTTGCAAAAAGCTCCCGGGGCCGCCACCATGACCG
AGTACAAGCCCACGGTGCGCCTCGCCACCCGCGACGACGTCCCCCGGGCCGTACGCACCCTCGCCGCCGC
GTTCGCCGACTACCCCGCCACGCGCCACACCGTCGACCCGGACCGCCACATCGAGCGGGTCACCGAGCTG
CAAGAACTCTTCCTCACGCGCGTCGGGCTCGACATCGGCAAGGTGTGGGTCGCGGACGACGGCGCCGCGG
TGGCGGTCTGGACCACGCCGGAGAGCGTCGAAGCGGGGGCGGTGTTCGCCGAGATCGGCCCGCGCATGGC
CGAGTTGAGCGGTTCCCGGCTGGCCGCGCAGCAACAGATGGAAGGCCTCCTGGCGCCGCACCGGCCCAAG
GAGCCCGCGTGGTTCCTGGCCACCGTCGGCGTCTCGCCCGACCACCAGGGCAAGGGTCTGGGCAGCGCCG
TCGTGCTCCCCGGAGTGGAGGCGGCCGAGCGCGCCGGGGTGCCCGCCTTCCTGGAGACCTCCGCGCCCCG
CAACCTCCCCTTCTACGAGCGGCTCGGCTTCACCGTCACCGCCGACGTCGAGGTGCCCGAAGGACCGCGC
ACCTGGTGCATGACCCGCAAGCCCGGTGCCTGATTCGAAATGACCGACCAAGCGACGCCCAACCTGCCAT
CACGAGATTTCGATTCCACCGCCGCCTTCTATGAAAGGTTGGGCTTCGGAATCGTTTTCCGGGACGCCGG
CTGGATGATCCTCCAGCGCGGGGATCTCATGCTGGAGTTCTTCGCCCACCCCAACTTGTTTATTGCAGCT
TATAATGGTTACAAATAAAGCAATAGCATCACAAATTTCACAAATAAA
