>Addgene plasmid #68053 | pcDNA3.1dsRluc | addgene partial sequence | sequence record 121453 | CMV-F 5'-CGCAAATGGGCGGTAGGCGTG-3'
GAGCTCTCTGGCTAACTAGAGAACCCACTGCTTACTGGCTTATCGAAATTAATACGACTCACTATAGGGA
GACCCAAGCTGGCTAGCGTTTAAACTTAAGCTTGGTACCATGGCTTCCAAGGTGTACGACCCCGAGCAAC
GCAAACGCATGATCACTGGGCCTCAGTGGTGGGCTCGCTGCAAGCAAATGAACGTGCTGGACTCCTTCAT
CAACTACTATGATTCCGAGAAGCACGCCGAGAACGCCGTGATTTTTCTGCATGGTAACGCTGCCTCCAGC
TACCTGTGGAGGCACGTCGTGCCTCACATCGAGCCCGTGGCTAGATGCATCATCCCTGATCTGATCGGAA
TGGGTAAGTCCGGCAAGAGCGGGAATGGCTCATATCGCCTCCTGGATCACTACAAGTACCTCACCGCTTG
GTTCGAGCTGCTGAACCTTCCAAAGAAAATCATCTTTGTGGGCCACGACTGGGGGGCTTGTCTGGCCTTT
CACTACTCCTACGAGCACCAAGACAAGATCAAGGCCATCGTCCATGCTGAGAGTGTCGTGGACGTGATCG
AGTCCTGGGACGAGTGGCCTGACATCGAGGAGGATATCGCCCTGATCAAGAGCGAAGAGGGCGAGAAAAT
GGTGCTTGAGAATAACTTCTTCGTCGAGACCATGCTCCCAAGCAAGATCATGCGGAAACTGGAGCCTGAG
GAGTTCGCTGCCTACCTGGAGCCATTCAAGGAGAAGGGCGAGGTTAGACGGCCTACCCTCTCCTGGCCTC
GCGAGATCCCTCTCGTTAAGGGAGGCAAGCCCGACGTCGTCCAGATTGTCCGCAACTACAACGCCTACCT
TCGGGCCAGCGACGATCTGCCTAAGATGTTCATCGAGTCCGACCCTGGGTTCTTTTCCAACGCTATTGTC
GAGGG
