[The description below was written by a language model from this plasmid's Addgene catalogue record.]
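Description:
pcDNA3.1dsRluc is a mammalian expression plasmid built on the pcDNA3.1+ backbone and designed to produce a destabilized form of Renilla luciferase in transfected cells. It is maintained in E. coli as a high-copy plasmid under ampicillin selection. The backbone has been modified so that the usual neomycin resistance cassette is replaced with a puromycin resistance marker, allowing enrichment or selection of transfected mammalian cells with puromycin.

The Renilla luciferase coding sequence was inserted by restriction cloning between the KpnI and XhoI sites of the polylinker, both of which remain intact, and is driven by the strong constitutive CMV promoter. The use of a BGH reverse sequencing primer is consistent with the bovine growth hormone polyadenylation region that normally follows the pcDNA3.1 cloning site, though no feature table is provided to confirm individual elements. The record describes the reporter as destabilized but does not say which degradation signal or other modification confers this. In general, destabilized luciferases turn over quickly, so the luminescent signal tracks changes in expression more closely than a long-lived reporter would, with less accumulated background.

The preserved XhoI site downstream of the reporter could in principle accept additional sequence, and the associated publication concerns the function of a viral microRNA, which suggests use in reporter assays of post-transcriptional regulation. However, the record itself states only that the plasmid expresses destabilized Renilla luciferase.
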