Addgene plasmid #68053: pcDNA3.1dsRluc
Purpose: expresses destabilized Renilla Luciferase
Depositing lab: Christopher Sullivan. Depositing organization: University of Texas at Austin. Publication: Evolutionarily conserved function of a viral microRNA. Seo GJ, Fink LH, O'Hara B, Atwood WJ, Sullivan CS. J Virol. 2008 Oct;82(20):9823-8. doi: 10.1128/JVI.01144-08. Epub 2008 Aug 6. PubMed 18684810.
Backbone
  Vector backbone: pcDNA3.1+
  Backbone size w/o insert (bp): 5428
  Modifications to backbone: neomycin resistance replaced with puromycin resistance.
  Vector type: Mammalian Expression
  Selectable markers: Puromycin
Growth in bacteria
  Bacterial resistance: Ampicillin, 100 μg/mL
  Growth temperature: 37°C
  Growth strain: DH5alpha
  Copy number: High Copy
Gene/Insert
  Gene/Insert name: Renilla luciferase
  Promoter: CMV
  Cloning method: Restriction Enzyme; 5′ cloning site Kpn1 (not destroyed); 3′ cloning site Xho1 (not destroyed)
  Sequencing primers: 5′ CMV-F; 3′ BGH-R
Terms and licenses: Academic/Nonprofit Terms; Industry Terms
How to cite: pcDNA3.1dsRluc was a gift from Christopher Sullivan (Addgene plasmid # 68053 ; http://n2t.net/addgene:68053 ; RRID:Addgene_68053)
